>Addgene plasmid #185195 | pST_CAHS1_PARRC_101-189 (pBS0651) | addgene full sequence | sequence record 366779 | Addgene NGS Result
GATCGGGAGATCTCCCGATCCCCTATGGTGCACTCTCAGTACAATCTGCTCTGATGCCGCATAGTTAAGC
CAGTATCTGCTCCCTGCTTGTGTGTTGGAGGTCGCTGAGTAGTGCGCGAGCAAAATTTAAGCTACAACAA
GGCAAGGCTTGACCGACAATTGCATGAAGAATCTGCTTAGGGTTAGGCGTTTTGCGCTGCTTCGCGATGT
ACGGGCCAGATATACGCGTTGACATTGATTATTGACTAGTTATTAATAGTAATCAATTACGGGGTCATTA
GTTCATAGCCCATATATGGAGTTCCGCGTTACATAACTTACGGTAAATGGCCCGCCTGGCTGACCGCCCA
ACGACCCCCGCCCATTGACGTCAATAATGACGTATGTTCCCATAGTAACGCCAATAGGGACTTTCCATTG
ACGTCAATGGGTGGAGTATTTACGGTAAACTGCCCACTTGGCAGTACATCAAGTGTATCATATGCCAAGT
ACGCCCCCTATTGACGTCAATGACGGTAAATGGCCCGCCTGGCATTATGCCCAGTACATGACCTTATGGG
ACTTTCCTACTTGGCAGTACATCTACGTATTAGTCATCGCTATTACCATGGTGATGCGGTTTTGGCAGTA
CATCAATGGGCGTGGATAGCGGTTTGACTCACGGGGATTTCCAAGTCTCCACCCCATTGACGTCAATGGG
AGTTTGTTTTGGCACCAAAATCAACGGGACTTTCCAAAATGTCGTAACAACTCCGCCCCATTGACGCAAA
TGGGCGGTAGGCGTGTACGGTGGGAGGTCTATATAAGCAGAGCTCTCTGGCTAACTAGAGAACCCACTGC
TTACTGGCTTATCGAAATTAATACGACTCACTATAGGGAGACCCAAGCTGGCTAGCCACCATGGCCAAAA
CGCGCGAACAGGAGATGCTGTCTGCTAACTATCAAAAAGAAGTTGAGCGCAAAACTGAAGCCTATCGGAA
GCAGCAAGAAGTGGAGGCAGACAAAATTCGGAAAGAGCTGGAAAAGCAGCATCTGCGTGACGTGGAGTTC
CGCAAAGATATTGTAGAGATGGCAATCGAAAACCAGAAAAAAATGATTGATGTCGAAAGCCGTTATGCAA
AAAAAGATATGGACCGCGAACGTGTGAAAGTCCGTATGATGCTCGAGCAGTGATGAATTGCCAATTGAAA
TTTGACGGCCTATGTCACTGAAACTATCCAAACACCCCATGTCGATACTGAACGTATCGACGCATACCTC
CTTCCTTGAAAACGCACAATCATACAACTGGGCACATAATGCGTACGCCCATCTAGTACACCCATCTCTG
TAGGTCCAGTTCAAGAGCTGGAAGAGCACCCTCCACTTACCCGCTGATCAGCCTCGACTGTGCCTTCTAG
TTGCCAGCCATCTGTTGTTTGCCCCTCCCCCGTGCCTTCCTTGACCCTGGAAGGTGCCACTCCCACTGTC
CTTTCCTAATAAAATGAGGAAATTGCATCGCATTGTCTGAGTAGGTGTCATTCTATTCTGGGGGGTGGGG
TGGGGCAGGACAGCAAGGGGGAGGATTGGGAAGACAATAGCAGGCATGCTGGGGATGCGGTGGGCTCTAT
GGCTTCTGAGGCGGAAAGAACCAGCTGGGGCTCTAGGGGGTATCCCC
[124 nt withheld, positions 1658-1781]
C
[91 nt withheld, positions 1783-1873]
A
[49 nt withheld, positions 1875-1923]
CCTTTGACGTTGGAGTCCACGTTCTTT
[37 nt withheld, positions 1951-1987]
ACCCTATCTCGGTCTATTCTTTTGATTTATAAGGGATTTTGCCGATTTCGGCCTATTGGTTAAAAAATGA
GCTGATTTAACAAAAATTTAACGCGAATTAATTCTGTGGAATGTGTGTCAGTTAGGGTGTGGAAAGTCCC
CAGGCTCCCCAGCAGGCAGAAGTATGCAAAGCATGCATCTCAATTAGTCAGCAACCAGGTGTGGAAAGTC
CCCAGGCTCCCCAGCAGGCAGAAGTATGCAAAGCATGCATCTCAATTAGTCAGCAACCATAGTCCCGCCC
CTAACTCCGCCCATCCCGCCCCTAACTCCGCCCAGTTCCGCCCATTCTCCGCCCCATGGCTGACTAATTT
TTTTTATTTATGCAGAGGCCGAGGCCGCCTCTGCCTCTGAGCTATTCCAGAAGTAGTGAGGAGGCTTTTT
TGGAGGCCTAGGCTTTTGCAAAAAGCTCCCGGGAGCTTGTATATCCATTTTCGGATCTGATCAGCACGTG
TTGACAATTAATCATCGGCATAGTATATCGGCATAGTATAATACGACAAGGTGAGGAACTAAACCATGGC
CAAGTTGACCAGTGCCGTTCCGGTGCTCACCGCGCGCGACGTCGCCGGAGCGGTCGAGTTCTGGACCGAC
CGGCTCGGGTTCTCCCGGGACTTCGTGGAGGACGACTTCGCCGGTGTGGTCCGGGACGACGTGACCCTGT
TCATCAGCGCGGTCCAGGACCAGGTGGTGCCGGACAACACCCTGGCCTGGGTGTGGGTGCGCGGCCTGGA
CGAGCTGTACGCCGAGTGGTCGGAGGTCGTGTCCACGAACTTCCGGGACGCCTCCGGGCCGGCCATGACC
GAGATCGGCGAGCAGCCGTGGGGGCGGGAGTTCGCCCTGCGCGACCCGGCCGGCAACTGCGTGCACTTCG
TGGCCGAGGAGCAGGACTGACACGTGCTACGAGATTTCGATTCCACCGCCGCCTTCTATGAAAGGTTGGG
CTTCGGAATCGTTTTCCGGGACGCCGGCTGGATGATCCTCCAGCGCGGGGATCTCATGCTGGAGTTCTTC
GCCCACCCCAACTTGTTTATTGCAGCTTATAATGGTTACAAATAAAGCAATAGCATCACAAATTTCACAA
ATAAAGCATTTTTTTCACTGCATTCTAGTTGTGGTTTGTCCAAACTCATCAATGTATCTTATCATGTCTG
TATACCGTCGACCTCTAGCTAGAGCTTGGCGTAATCATGGTCATAGCTGTTTCCTGTGTGAAATTGTTAT
CCGCTCACAATTCCACACAACATACGAGCCGGAAGCATAAAGTGTAAAGCCTGGGGTGCCTAATGAGTGA
GCTAACTTACATTAATTGCGTTGCGCTCACTGCCCGCTTTCCAGTCGGGAAACCTGTCGTGCCAGCTGCA
TTAATGAATCGGCCAACGCGCGGGGAGAGGCGGTTTGCGTATTGGGCGCTCTTCCGCTTCCTCGCTCACT
GACTCGCTGCGCTCGGTCGTTCGGCTGCGGCGAGCGGTATCAGCTCACTCAAAGGCGGTAATACGGTTAT
CCACAGAATCAGGGGATAACGCAGGAAAGAACATGTGAGCAAAAGGCCAGCAAAAGGCCAGGAACCGTAA
AAAGGCCGCGTTGCTGGCGTTTTTCCATAGGCTCCGCCCCCCTGACGAGCATCACAAAAATCGACGCTCA
AGTCAGAGGTGGCGAAACCCGACAGGACTATAAAGATACCAGGCGTTTCCCCCTGGAAGCTCCCTCGTGC
GCTCTCCTGTTCCGACCCTGCCGCTTACCGGATACCTGTCCGCCTTTCTCCCTTCGGGAAGCGTGGCGCT
TTCTCATAGCTCACGCTGTAGGTATCTCAGTTCGGTGTAGGTCGTTCGCTCCAAGCTGGGCTGTGTGCAC
GAACCCCCCGTTCAGCCCGACCGCTGCGCCTTATCCGGTAACTATCGTCTTGAGTCCAACCCGGTAAGAC
ACGACTTATCGCCACTGGCAGCAGCCACTGGTAACAGGATTAGCAGAGCGAGGTATGTAGGCGGTGCTAC
AGAGTTCTTGAAGTGGTGGCCTAACTACGGCTACACTAGAAGAACAGTATTTGGTATCTGCGCTCTGCTG
AAGCCAGTTACCTTCGGAAAAAGAGTTGGTAGCTCTTGATCCGGCAAACAAACCACCGCTGGTAGCGGTG
GTTTTTTTGTTTGCAAGCAGCAGATTACGCGCAGAAAAAAAGGATCTCAAGAAGATCCTTTGATCTTTTC
TACGGGGTCTGACGCTCAGTGGAACGAAAACTCACGTTAAGGGATTTTGGTCATGAGATTATCAAAAAGG
ATCTTCACCTAGATCCTTTTAAATTAAAAATGAAGTTTTAAATCAATCTAAAGTATATATGAGTAAACTT
GGTCTGACAGTTACCAATGCTTAATCAGTGAGGCACCTATCTCAGCGATCTGTCTATTTCGTTCATCCAT
AGTTGCCTGACTCCCCGTCGTGTAGATAACTACGATACGGGAGGGCTTACCATCTGGCCCCAGTGCTGCA
ATGATACCGCGAGACCCACGCTCACCGGCTCCAGATTTATCAGCAATAAACCAGCCAGCCGGAAGGGCCG
AGCGCAGAAGTGGTCCTGCAACTTTATCCGCCTCCATCCAGTCTATTAATTGTTGCCGGGAAGCTAGAGT
AAGTAGTTCGCCAGTTAATAGTTTGCGCAACGTTGTTGCCATTGCTACAGGCATCGTGGTGTCACGCTCG
TCGTTTGGTATGGCTTCATTCAGCTCCGGTTCCCAACGATCAAGGCGAGTTACATGATCCCCCATGTTGT
GCAAAAAAGCGGTTAGCTCCTTCGGTCCTCCGATCGTTGTCAGAAGTAAGTTGGCCGCAGTGTTATCACT
CATGGTTATGGCAGCACTGCATAATTCTCTTACTGTCATGCCATCCGTAAGATGCTTTTCTGTGACTGGT
GAGTACTCAACCAAGTCATTCTGAGAATAGTGTATGCGGCGACCGAGTTGCTCTTGCCCGGCGTCAATAC
GGGATAATACCGCGCCACATAGCAGAACTTTAAAAGTGCTCATCATTGGAAAACGTTCTTCGGGGCGAAA
ACTCTCAAGGATCTTACCGCTGTTGAGATCCAGTTCGATGTAACCCACTCGTGCACCCAACTGATCTTCA
GCATCTTTTACTTTCACCAGCGTTTCTGGGTGAGCAAAAACAGGAAGGCAAAATGCCGCAAAAAAGGGAA
TAAGGGCGACACGGAAATGTTGAATACTCATACTCTTCCTTTTTCAATATTATTGAAGCATTTATCAGGG
TTATTGTCTCATGAGCGGATACATATTTGAATGTATTTAGAAAAATAAACAAATAGGGGTTCCGCGCACA
TTTCCCCGAAAAGTGCCACCTGACGTCGACG
Features (pLannotate 1.2.2; 21 found; start..end, strand, type, name):
     24..76      -  misc_feature   bom (fragment): basis of mobility region from pBR322
    231..610     +  enhancer       CMV enhancer: human cytomegalovirus immediate early enhancer
    611..814     +  promoter       CMV promoter: human cytomegalovirus (CMV) immediate early promoter
    810..843     +  LTR            5' LTR (truncated) (fragment): truncated 5' long terminal repeat (LTR) from HIV-1
    859..877     +  promoter       T7 promoter: promoter for bacteriophage T7 RNA polymerase
    910..1170    +  CDS            CAHS 86272 (fragment): CAHS2_HYPDU - Also known as CAHS-b From Hypsibius dujardini (Water bear) (Macrobiotus dujardini).
   1388..1612    +  polyA_signal   bGH poly(A) signal: bovine growth hormone polyadenylation signal
   1616..1637    +  promoter       SV40 promoter (fragment): SV40 enhancer and early promoter
   1658..2086    +  rep_origin     f1 ori (sequence partly withheld): f1 bacteriophage origin of replication; arrow indicates direction of (+) strand synthesis
   2100..2429    +  promoter       SV40 promoter: SV40 enhancer and early promoter
   2477..2524    +  promoter       EM7 promoter: synthetic bacterial promoter&nbsp
   2543..2917    +  CDS            BleoR: antibiotic-binding protein; Sh ble from Streptoalloteichus hindustanus; confers resistance to bleomycin, phleomycin, and Zeocin™
   2927..3052    +  CDS            ble (fragment): BLE_KLEPN - Experimental evidence at protein level: Swiss-Prot protein existence level 1. Binding protein with a strong affinity to the bleomycin family of antibiotics. Binds to CL990; an antimitotic-antibiotic compound. From Klebsiella pneumoniae.
   3047..3168    +  polyA_signal   SV40 poly(A) signal: SV40 polyadenylation signal
   3241..3257    -  protein_bind   lac operator: The lac repressor binds to the lac operator to inhibit transcription in E. coli. This inhibition can be relieved by adding lactose or isopropyl-β-D-thiogalactopyranoside (IPTG). lac repressor encoded by lacI
   3265..3295    -  promoter       lac promoter: promoter for the E. coli lac operon
   3310..3331    -  protein_bind   CAP binding site: CAP binding activates transcription in the presence of cAMP. E. coli catabolite activator protein
   3344..3436    -  CDS            lacI (fragment): lac repressor; lacI; The lac repressor binds to the lac operator to inhibit transcription in E. coli. This inhibition can be relieved by adding lactose or isopropyl-β-D-thiogalactopyranoside (IPTG).
   3619..4207    -  rep_origin     ori: high-copy-number ColE1/pMB1/pBR322/pUC origin of replication
   4378..5238    -  CDS            AmpR: β-lactamase; bla; confers resistance to ampicillin, carbenicillin, and related antibiotics
   5239..5343    -  promoter       AmpR promoter: bla
