[The description below was written by a language model from this plasmid's Addgene catalogue record and pLannotate feature annotations shown in this document.]
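Description:
pST_CAHS1_PARRC_101-189 (pBS0651) is a 5,378 nt mammalian expression plasmid built by Gibson cloning on a backbone recorded as YK 02. It carries a fragment, presumably residues 101–189 going by the name, of the tardigrade cytoplasmic abundant heat soluble protein CAHS1 from P. richtersi. In bacteria it is maintained at high copy from a ColE1/pUC-type origin and selected with ampicillin through the bla gene and its native promoter. An f1 origin is also present, which permits single-stranded DNA production.

The insert sits downstream of the human cytomegalovirus immediate early enhancer and promoter and is terminated by the bovine growth hormone polyadenylation signal, giving strong constitutive expression after transfection. A T7 promoter lies between the CMV promoter and the coding region. The automated annotation labels the coding segment by homology to a related CAHS protein from Hypsibius dujardini. That match covers only 261 nt, whereas the catalogue gives an insert size of 468 bp, and about 200 nt between the match and the poly(A) signal are unannotated. The record does not state whether tags or other fused sequences occupy this space. A second cassette places the Sh ble gene under tandem SV40 early and EM7 promoters with an SV40 poly(A) signal, so Zeocin-family selection is possible in both mammalian cells and E. coli. The short HIV-1 LTR, SV40 promoter, Klebsiella ble, lacI and bom fragment calls are probably annotation artefacts or backbone remnants rather than functional parts.

The depositors used the construct in human cells to test whether proteins from extremotolerant organisms attenuate apoptosis. They report it as one of the top performers in that assay, with the empty pSecTag2 B vector as the negative control.
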