Addgene plasmid #185195: pST_CAHS1_PARRC_101-189 (pBS0651)
Purpose: For the mammalian expression of the tardigrade protein CAHS1_PARRC_101-189. This is one of the top performing targets in our apoptosis assay (it protected from apoptosis).
Depositing lab: Pamela Silver. Depositing organization: Harvard Medical School. Publication: Natural and Designed Proteins Inspired by Extremotolerant Organisms Can Form Condensates and Attenuate Apoptosis in Human Cells. Veling MT, Nguyen DT, Thadani NN, Oster ME, Rollins NJ, Brock KP, Bethel NP, Lim S, Baker D, Way JC, Marks DS, Chang RL, Silver PA. ACS Synth Biol. 2022 Mar 18;11(3):1292-1302. doi: 10.1021/acssynbio.1c00572. Epub 2022 Feb 18. PubMed 35176859.
Backbone
  Vector backbone: YK 02
  Vector type: Mammalian Expression
Growth in bacteria
  Bacterial resistance: Ampicillin, 100 μg/mL
  Growth temperature: 37°C
  Growth strain: DH5alpha
  Copy number: High Copy
Gene/Insert
  Gene/Insert name: CAHS1_PARRC_101-189
  Species: P. richtersi
  Insert size (bp): 468
  Cloning method: Gibson Cloning
Terms and licenses: Academic/Nonprofit Terms; Industry Terms: Not Available to Industry
Depositor comments: This is one of the top performing targets in our apoptosis assay (it protected from apoptosis). See supplemental table 2 in our paper to see its performance in our assay. The negative control for this assay is pSecTag2 B which can be obtained from Thermo here https://www.thermofisher.com/order/catalog/product/V90020
How to cite: pST_CAHS1_PARRC_101-189 (pBS0651) was a gift from Pamela Silver (Addgene plasmid # 185195 ; http://n2t.net/addgene:185195 ; RRID:Addgene_185195)
